Addgene plasmid #212674: pCW-HA-hRb-WT-T373A-S608A-S612A-puro
Purpose: Express tagged hRb mutant
Depositing lab: Yumi Konagaya & Tobias Meyer. Depositing organization: Cornell University. Publication: An intermediate Rb-E2F activity state safeguards proliferation commitment. Konagaya Y, Rosenthal D, Ratnayeke N, Fan Y, Meyer T. Nature. 2024 Jul;631(8020):424-431. doi: 10.1038/s41586-024-07554-2. Epub 2024 Jun 26. PubMed 38926571.
Backbone
  Vector backbone: pCW
  Vector type: Lentiviral
  Selectable markers: Puromycin
Growth in bacteria
  Bacterial resistance: Ampicillin, 100 μg/mL
  Growth temperature: 30°C
  Growth strain: NEB Stable
  Copy number: High Copy
Gene/Insert
  Gene/Insert name: Rb
  Species: H. sapiens (human)
  Mutation: T373A/S608A/S612A
  Entrez Gene: RB1 (a.k.a. OSRC, PPP1R130, RB, p105-Rb, p110-RB1, pRb, pp110)
  Promoter: TRE
  Tag / fusion protein: HA (N terminal on insert)
  Cloning method: Gibson Cloning
Terms and licenses: Academic/Nonprofit Terms; Industry Terms: Not Available to Industry
How to cite: pCW-HA-hRb-WT-T373A-S608A-S612A-puro was a gift from Yumi Konagaya & Tobias Meyer (Addgene plasmid # 212674 ; http://n2t.net/addgene:212674 ; RRID:Addgene_212674)
