[The description below was written by a language model from this plasmid's Addgene catalogue record and pLannotate feature annotations shown in this document.]
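Description:
pCW-HA-hRb-WT-T373A-S608A-S612A-puro is a third-generation-style, self-inactivating HIV-1 lentiviral transfer plasmid built on the pCW backbone for doxycycline-inducible expression of a mutant human retinoblastoma protein (RB1) in mammalian cells. It is maintained in E. coli through a high-copy ColE1/pUC-type origin and an ampicillin resistance gene (β-lactamase). The viral genome is transcribed from an RSV promoter fused to a truncated 5' LTR. It carries the Ψ packaging signal with a partial gag sequence, the Rev response element for Rev-dependent nuclear export, the cPPT/CTS element, a WPRE to enhance transcript expression, and a ΔU3 3' LTR that inactivates the LTR promoter after integration. An SV40 poly(A) signal and SV40 origin lie downstream of the 3' LTR.

The payload is an "all-in-one" Tet-On arrangement. A tight TRE promoter (seven tet operators upstream of a minimal CMV promoter) drives the RB1 coding sequence with an N-terminal HA tag. The feature table detects the tag only as a short fragment of a 3xHA annotation, consistent with a single HA epitope. The insert carries alanine substitutions at T373, S608 and S612, which prevent phosphorylation at those residues. Downstream, a constitutive human PGK promoter drives puromycin N-acetyltransferase followed by the reverse tetracycline transactivator rtTA3. The spacing suggests the two are co-expressed from one transcript, although no linker element is annotated. Transduced cells can therefore be selected with puromycin, and adding doxycycline lets rtTA activate the TRE and switch on the tagged Rb mutant. The stated purpose is simply to express tagged hRb mutant, and the associated work concerns Rb–E2F activity and commitment to proliferation.
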