Features (pLannotate 1.2.2; 27 found; start..end, strand, type, name):
     41..158     +  misc_feature   cPPT/CTS: central polypurine tract and central termination sequence of HIV-1
    212..526     +  promoter       tight TRE promoter: Tet-responsive promoter PTight, consisting of seven tet operator sequences followed by the minimal CMV promoter
    552..578     +  CDS            3xHA (fragment): three tandem HA epitope tags
    612..3392    +  CDS            RB1: RB_HUMAN - Experimental evidence at protein level: Swiss-Prot protein existence level 1. (Microbial infection) In case of viral infections, interactions with SV40 large T antigen, HPV E7 protein or adenovirus E1A protein induce the disassembly of RB1-E2F1 complex thereby disrupting RB1's activity. From Homo sapiens (Human).
   3413..3923    +  promoter       hPGK promoter: human phosphoglycerate kinase 1 promoter
   3933..4529    +  CDS            PuroR (fragment): puromycin N-acetyltransferase; pac from Streptomyces; confers resistance to puromycin
   4584..5281    +  CDS            rtTA3 (fragment): reverse tetracycline transactivator 3 activates expression from Tet-responsive promoters in the presence of doxycycline
   5211..5321    +  CDS            VP48: 3 tandem repeats of the minimal activation domain of herpes simplex virus VP16 (Cheng et al., 2013)
   5357..5905    +  misc_feature   WPRE (fragment): woodchuck hepatitis virus posttranscriptional regulatory element
   5931..6002    +  CDS            nef (fragment): NEF_HV1Z2 - Experimental evidence at protein level: Swiss-Prot protein existence level 1. Extracellular Nef protein targets CD4(+) T-lymphocytes for apoptosis by interacting with CXCR4 surface receptors. From Human immunodeficiency virus type 1 group M subtype D (isolate Z2/CDC-Z34) (HIV-1).
   6004..6237    +  LTR            3' LTR (ΔU3): self-inactivating 3' long terminal repeat (LTR) from HIV-1
   6309..6430    +  polyA_signal   SV40 poly(A) signal: SV40 polyadenylation signal
   6470..6605    +  rep_origin     SV40 ori: SV40 origin of replication
   6613..6676    +  promoter       AmpR promoter: bla
   6677..7537    +  CDS            AmpR: β-lactamase; bla; confers resistance to ampicillin, carbenicillin, and related antibiotics
   7708..8296    +  rep_origin     ori: high-copy-number ColE1/pMB1/pBR322/pUC origin of replication
   8479..8571    +  CDS            lacI (fragment): lac repressor; lacI; The lac repressor binds to the lac operator to inhibit transcription in E. coli. This inhibition can be relieved by adding lactose or isopropyl-β-D-thiogalactopyranoside (IPTG).
   8584..8605    +  protein_bind   CAP binding site: CAP binding activates transcription in the presence of cAMP. E. coli catabolite activator protein
   8620..8650    +  promoter       lac promoter: promoter for the E. coli lac operon
   8658..8674    +  protein_bind   lac operator: The lac repressor binds to the lac operator to inhibit transcription in E. coli. This inhibition can be relieved by adding lactose or isopropyl-β-D-thiogalactopyranoside (IPTG). lac repressor encoded by lacI
   8719..8737    +  promoter       T3 promoter: promoter for bacteriophage T3 RNA polymerase
   8765..8991    +  promoter       RSV promoter: Rous sarcoma virus enhancer/promoter
   8992..9172    +  LTR            5' LTR (truncated): truncated 5' long terminal repeat (LTR) from HIV-1
   9219..9344    +  misc_feature   HIV-1 Ψ: packaging signal of human immunodeficiency virus type 1
   9328..9691    +  CDS            HIV-1 gag (fragment): gag protein from human immunodeficiency virus 1; gag
   9837..10070   +  misc_feature   RRE: The Rev response element (RRE) of HIV-1 allows for Rev-dependent mRNA export from the nucleus to the cytoplasm.
  10447..10471   +  CDS            Rev (fragment): human immunodeficiency virus 1 (HIV-1) Rev protein; rev; enhances nuclear export of unspliced and incompletely spliced viral mRNAs
>Addgene plasmid #212674 | pCW-HA-hRb-WT-T373A-S608A-S612A-puro | addgene full sequence | sequence record 420543 | Addgene NGS Result
AATTCTCGACCTCGAGACAAATGGCAGTATTCATCCACAATTTTAAAAGAAAAGGGGGGATTGGGGGGTA
CAGTGCAGGGGAAAGAATAGTAGACATAATAGCAACAGACATACAAACTAAAGAATTACAAAAACAAATT
ACAAAAATTCAAAATTTTCGGGTTTATTACAGGGACAGCAGAGATCCACTTTGGCCGCGAATCGATATGT
CGAGTTTACTCCCTATCAGTGATAGAGAACGTATGTCGAGTTTACTCCCTATCAGTGATAGAGAACGATG
TCGAGTTTACTCCCTATCAGTGATAGAGAACGTATGTCGAGTTTACTCCCTATCAGTGATAGAGAACGTA
TGTCGAGTTTACTCCCTATCAGTGATAGAGAACGTATGTCGAGTTTATCCCTATCAGTGATAGAGAACGT
ATGTCGAGTTTACTCCCTATCAGTGATAGAGAACGTATGTCGAGGTAGGCGTGTACGGTGGGAGGCCTAT
ATAAGCAGAGCTCGTTTAGTGAACCGTCAGATCGCCTGGAGAATTGGCTAGCGCCACCATGTACCCATAC
GATGTTCCAGATTACGCTCTTATGGCCATGGAGGCCCGAATTCGGTCGACCCCGCCCAAAACCCCCCGAA
AAACGGCCGCCACCGCCGCCGCTGCCGCCGCGGAACCCCCGGCACCGCCGCCGCCGCCCCCTCCTGAGGA
GGACCCAGAGCAGGACAGCGGCCCGGAGGACCTGCCTCTCGTCAGGCTTGAGTTTGAAGAAACAGAAGAA
CCTGATTTTACTGCATTATGTCAGAAATTAAAGATACCAGATCATGTCAGAGAGAGAGCTTGGTTAACTT
GGGAGAAAGTTTCATCTGTGGATGGAGTATTGGGAGGTTATATTCAAAAGAAAAAGGAACTGTGGGGAAT
CTGTATCTTTATTGCAGCAGTTGACCTAGATGAGATGTCGTTCACTTTTACTGAGCTACAGAAAAACATA
GAAATCAGTGTCCATAAATTCTTTAACTTACTAAAAGAAATTGATACCAGTACCAAAGTTGATAATGCTA
TGTCAAGACTGTTGAAGAAGTATGATGTATTGTTTGCACTCTTCAGCAAATTGGAAAGGACATGTGAACT
TATATATTTGACACAACCCAGCAGTTCGATATCTACTGAAATAAATTCTGCATTGGTGCTAAAAGTTTCT
TGGATCACATTTTTATTAGCTAAAGGGGAAGTATTACAAATGGAAGATGATCTGGTGATTTCATTTCAGT
TAATGCTATGTGTCCTTGACTATTTTATTAAACTCTCACCTCCCATGTTGCTCAAAGAACCATATAAAAC
AGCTGTTATACCCATTAATGGTTCACCTCGAACACCCAGGCGAGGTCAGAACAGGAGTGCACGGATAGCA
AAACAACTAGAAAATGATACAAGAATTATTGAAGTTCTCTGTAAAGAACATGAATGTAATATAGATGAGG
TGAAAAATGTTTATTTCAAAAATTTTATACCTTTTATGAATTCTCTTGGACTTGTAACATCTAATGGACT
TCCAGAGGTTGAAAATCTTTCTAAACGATACGAAGAAATTTATCTTAAAAATAAAGATCTAGATGCAAGA
TTATTTTTGGATCATGATAAAACTCTTCAGACTGATTCTATAGACAGTTTTGAAACACAGAGAACACCAC
GAAAAAGTAACCTTGATGAAGAGGTGAATGTAATTCCTCCACACGCTCCAGTTAGGACTGTTATGAACAC
TATCCAACAATTAATGATGATTTTAAATTCAGCAAGTGATCAACCTTCAGAAAATCTGATTTCCTATTTT
AACAACTGCACAGTGAATCCAAAAGAAAGTATACTGAAAAGAGTGAAGGATATAGGATACATCTTTAAAG
AGAAATTTGCTAAAGCTGTGGGACAGGGTTGTGTCGAAATTGGATCACAGCGATACAAACTTGGAGTTCG
CTTGTATTACCGAGTAATGGAATCCATGCTTAAATCAGAAGAAGAACGATTATCCATTCAAAATTTTAGC
AAACTTCTGAATGACAACATTTTTCATATGTCTTTATTGGCGTGCGCTCTTGAGGTTGTAATGGCCACAT
ATAGCAGAAGTACATCTCAGAATCTTGATTCTGGAACAGATTTGTCTTTCCCATGGATTCTGAATGTGCT
TAATTTAAAAGCCTTTGATTTTTACAAAGTGATCGAAAGTTTTATCAAAGCAGAAGGCAACTTGACAAGA
GAAATGATAAAACATTTAGAACGATGTGAACATCGAATCATGGAATCCCTTGCATGGCTCTCAGATTCAC
CTTTATTTGATCTTATTAAACAATCAAAGGACCGAGAAGGACCAACTGATCACCTTGAATCTGCTTGTCC
TCTTAATCTTCCTCTCCAGAATAATCACACTGCAGCAGATATGTATCTTGCTCCTGTAAGAGCTCCAAAG
AAAAAAGGTTCAACTACGCGTGTAAATTCTACTGCAAATGCAGAGACACAAGCAACCTCAGCCTTCCAGA
CCCAGAAGCCATTGAAATCTACCTCTCTTTCACTGTTTTATAAAAAAGTGTATCGGCTAGCCTATCTCCG
GCTAAATACACTTTGTGAACGCCTTCTGTCTGAGCACCCAGAATTAGAACATATCATCTGGACCCTTTTC
CAGCACACCCTGCAGAATGAGTATGAACTCATGAGAGACAGGCATTTGGACCAAATTATGATGTGTTCCA
TGTATGGCATATGCAAAGTGAAGAATATAGACCTTAAATTCAAAATCATTGTAACAGCATACAAGGATCT
TCCTCATGCTGTTCAGGAGACATTCAAACGTGTTTTGATCAAAGAAGAGGAGTATGATTCTATTATAGTA
TTCTATAACTCGGTCTTCATGCAGAGACTGAAAACAAATATTTTGCAGTATGCTTCCACCAGGCCCCCTA
CCTTGTCACCAATACCTCACATTCCTCGAAGCCCTTACAAGTTTCCTAGTTCACCCTTACGGATTCCTGG
AGGGAACATCTATATTTCACCCCTGAAGAGTCCATATAAAATTTCAGAAGGTCTGCCAACACCAACAAAA
ATGACTCCAAGATCAAGAATCTTAGTATCAATTGGTGAATCATTCGGGACTTCTGAGAAGTTCCAGAAAA
TAAATCAGATGGTATGTAACAGCGACCGTGTGCTCAAAAGAAGTGCTGAAGGAAGCAACCCTCCTAAACC
ACTGAAAAAACTACGCTTTGATATTGAAGGATCAGATGAAGCAGATGGAAGTAAACATCTCCCAGGAGAG
TCCAAATTTCAGCAGAAACTGGCAGAAATGACTTCTACTCGAACACGAATGCAAAAGCAGAAAATGAATG
ATAGCATGGATACCTCAAACAAGGAAGAGAAATGAACCGGTGAATTCGATCCGGGGTTGGGGTTGCGCCT
TTTCCAAGGCAGCCCTGGGTTTGCGCAGGGACGCGGCTGCTCTGGGCGTGGTTCCGGGAAACGCAGCGGC
GCCGACCCTGGGTCTCGCACATTCTTCACGTCCGTTCGCAGCGTCACCCGGATCTTCGCCGCTACCCTTG
TGGGCCCCCCGGCGACGCTTCCTGCTCCGCCCCTAAGTCGGGAAGGTTCCTTGCGGTTCGCGGCGTGCCG
GACGTGACAAACGGAAGCCGCACGTCTCACTAGTACCCTCGCAGACGGACAGCGCCAGGGAGCAATGGCA
GCGCGCCGACCGCGATGGGCTGTGGCCAATAGCGGCTGCTCAGCAGGGCGCGCCGAGAGCAGCGGCCGGG
AAGGGGCGGTGCGGGAGGCGGGGTGTGGGGCGGTAGTGTGGGCCCTGTTCCTGCCCGCGCGGTGTTCCGC
ATTCTGCAAGCCTCCGGAGCGCACGTCGGCAGTCGGCTCCCTCGTTGACCGAATCACCGACCTCTCTCCC
CAGCAATTCACCATGACCGAGTACAAGCCCACGGTGCGCCTCGCCACCCGCGACGACGTCCCCAGGGCCG
TACGCACCCTCGCCGCCGCGTTCGCCGACTACCCCGCCACGCGCCACACCGTCGATCCGGACCGCCACAT
CGAGCGGGTCACCGAGCTGCAAGAACTCTTCCTCACGCGCGTCGGGCTCGACATCGGCAAGGTGTGGGTC
GCGGACGACGGCGCCGCGGTGGCGGTCTGGACCACGCCGGAGAGCGTCGAAGCGGGGGCGGTGTTCGCCG
AGATCGGCCCGCGCATGGCCGAGTTGAGCGGTTCCCGGCTGGCCGCGCAGCAACAGATGGAAGGCCTCCT
GGCGCCGCACCGGCCCAAGGAGCCCGCGTGGTTCCTGGCCACCGTCGGCGTCTCGCCCGACCACCAGGGC
AAGGGTCTGGGCAGCGCCGTCGTGCTCCCCGGAGTGGAGGCGGCCGAGCGCGCCGGGGTGCCCGCCTTCC
TGGAGACCTCCGCGCCCCGCAACCTCCCCTTCTACGAGCGGCTCGGCTTCACCGTCACCGCCGACGTCGA
GGTGCCCGAAGGACCGCGCACCTGGTGCATGACCCGCAAGCCCGGTGCCGAAGGTAGAGGTTCTCTCCTC
ACTTGTGGTGATGTTGAAGAAAACCCTGGTCCAATGTCTAGACTGGACAAGAGCAAAGTCATAAACGGAG
CTCTGGAATTACTCAATGGTGTCGGTATCGAAGGCCTGACGACAAGGAAACTCGCTCAAAAGCTGGGAGT
TGAGCAGCCTACCCTGTACTGGCACGTGAAGAACAAGCGGGCCCTGCTCGATGCCCTGCCAATCGAGATG
CTGGACAGGCATCATACCCACTTCTGCCCCCTGGAAGGCGAGTCATGGCAAGACTTTCTGCGGAACAACG
CCAAGTCATACCGCTGTGCTCTCCTCTCACATCGCGACGGGGCTAAAGTGCATCTCGGCACCCGCCCAAC
AGAGAAACAGTACGAAACCCTGGAAAATCAGCTCGCGTTCCTGTGTCAGCAAGGCTTCTCCCTGGAGAAC
GCACTGTACGCTCTGTCCGCCGTGGGCCACTTTACACTGGGCTGCGTATTGGAGGAACAGGAGCATCAAG
TAGCAAAAGAGGAAAGAGAGACACCTACCACCGATTCTATGCCCCCACTTCTGAGACAAGCAATTGAGCT
GTTCGACCGGCAGGGAGCCGAACCTGCCTTCCTTTTCGGCCTGGAACTAATCATATGTGGCCTGGAGAAA
CAGCTAAAGTGCGAAAGCGGCGGGCCGACCGACGCCCTTGACGATTTTGACTTAGACATGCTCCCAGCCG
ATGCCCTTGACGACTTTGACCTTGATATGCTGCCTGCTGACGCTCTTGACGATTTTGACCTTGACATGCT
CCCCGGGTAACTAAGTAAGGATCGATCCAAGATATCGTATTCTTAACTATGTTGCTCCTTTTACGCTATG
TGGATACGCTGCTTTAATGCCTTTGTATCATGCTATTGCTTCCCGTATGGCTTTCATTTTCTCCTCCTTG
TATAAATCCTGGTTGCTGTCTCTTTATGAGGAGTTGTGGCCCGTTGTCAGGCAACGTGGCGTGGTGTGCA
CTGTGTTTGCTGACGCAACCCCCACTGGTTGGGGCATTGCCACCACCTGTCAGCTCCTTTCCGGGACTTT
CGCTTTCCCCCTCCCTATTGCCACGGCGGAACTCATCGCCGCCTGCCTTGCCCGCTGCTGGACAGGGGCT
CGGCTGTTGGGCACTGACAATTCCGTGGTGTTGTCGGGGAAGCTGACGTCCTTTCCATGGCTGCTCGCCT
GTGTTGCCACCTGGATTCTGCGCGGGACGTCCTTCTGCTACGTCCCTTCGGCCCTCAATCCAGCGGACCT
TCCTTCCCGCGGCCTGCTGCCGGCTCTGCGGCCTCTTCCGCGTCTTCGCCTTCGCCCTCAGACGAGTCGG
ATCTCCCTTTGGGCCGCCTCCCCGCCTGTTTCGCCTCGGCGTCCGGACTAGAGGTACCTTTAAGACCAAT
GACTTACAAGGCAGCTGTAGATCTTAGCCACTTTTTAAAAGAAAAGGGGGGACTGGAAGGGCTAATTCAC
TCCCAACGAAGACAAGATCTGCTTTTTGCTTGTACTGGGTCTCTCTGGTTAGACCAGATCTGAGCCTGGG
AGCTCTCTGGCTAACTAGGGAACCCACTGCTTAAGCCTCAATAAAGCTTGCCTTGAGTGCTTCAAGTAGT
GTGTGCCCGTCTGTTGTGTGACTCTGGTAACTAGAGATCCCTCAGACCCTTTTAGTCAGTGTGGAAAATC
TCTAGCAGTAGTAGTTCATGTCATCTTATTATTCAGTATTTATAACTTGCAAAGAAATGAATATCAGAGA
GTGAGAGGAACTTGTTTATTGCAGCTTATAATGGTTACAAATAAAGCAATAGCATCACAAATTTCACAAA
TAAAGCATTTTTTTCACTGCATTCTAGTTGTGGTTTGTCCAAACTCATCAATGTATCTTATCATGTCTGG
CTCTAGCTATCCCGCCCCTAACTCCGCCCATCCCGCCCCTAACTCCGCCCAGTTCCGCCCATTCTCCGCC
CCATGGCTGACTAATTTTTTTTATTTATGCAGAGGCCGAGGCCGCCTCGGCCTCTGAGCTATTCCAGAAG
TAGTGAGGAGGCTTTTTTGGAGGCCTTTCAAATATGTATCCGCTCATGAGACAATAACCCTGATAAATGC
TTCAATAATATTGAAAAAGGAAGAGTATGAGTATTCAACATTTCCGTGTCGCCCTTATTCCCTTTTTTGC
GGCATTTTGCCTTCCTGTTTTTGCTCACCCAGAAACGCTGGTGAAAGTAAAAGATGCTGAAGATCAGTTG
GGTGCACGAGTGGGTTACATCGAACTGGATCTCAACAGCGGTAAGATCCTTGAGAGTTTTCGCCCCGAAG
AACGTTTTCCAATGATGAGCACTTTTAAAGTTCTGCTATGTGGCGCGGTATTATCCCGTATTGACGCCGG
GCAAGAGCAACTCGGTCGCCGCATACACTATTCTCAGAATGACTTGGTTGAGTACTCACCAGTCACAGAA
AAGCATCTTACGGATGGCATGACAGTAAGAGAATTATGCAGTGCTGCCATAACCATGAGTGATAACACTG
CGGCCAACTTACTTCTGACAACGATCGGAGGACCGAAGGAGCTAACCGCTTTTTTGCACAACATGGGGGA
TCATGTAACTCGCCTTGATCGTTGGGAACCGGAGCTGAATGAAGCCATACCAAACGACGAGCGTGACACC
ACGATGCCTGTAGCAATGGCAACAACGTTGCGCAAACTATTAACTGGCGAACTACTTACTCTAGCTTCCC
GGCAACAATTAATAGACTGGATGGAGGCGGATAAAGTTGCAGGACCACTTCTGCGCTCGGCCCTTCCGGC
TGGCTGGTTTATTGCTGATAAATCTGGAGCCGGTGAGCGTGGGTCTCGCGGTATCATTGCAGCACTGGGG
CCAGATGGTAAGCCCTCCCGTATCGTAGTTATCTACACGACGGGGAGTCAGGCAACTATGGATGAACGAA
ATAGACAGATCGCTGAGATAGGTGCCTCACTGATTAAGCATTGGTAACTGTCAGACCAAGTTTACTCATA
TATACTTTAGATTGATTTAAAACTTCATTTTTAATTTAAAAGGATCTAGGTGAAGATCCTTTTTGATAAT
CTCATGACCAAAATCCCTTAACGTGAGTTTTCGTTCCACTGAGCGTCAGACCCCGTAGAAAAGATCAAAG
GATCTTCTTGAGATCCTTTTTTTCTGCGCGTAATCTGCTGCTTGCAAACAAAAAAACCACCGCTACCAGC
GGTGGTTTGTTTGCCGGATCAAGAGCTACCAACTCTTTTTCCGAAGGTAACTGGCTTCAGCAGAGCGCAG
ATACCAAATACTGTTCTTCTAGTGTAGCCGTAGTTAGGCCACCACTTCAAGAACTCTGTAGCACCGCCTA
CATACCTCGCTCTGCTAATCCTGTTACCAGTGGCTGCTGCCAGTGGCGATAAGTCGTGTCTTACCGGGTT
GGACTCAAGACGATAGTTACCGGATAAGGCGCAGCGGTCGGGCTGAACGGGGGGTTCGTGCACACAGCCC
AGCTTGGAGCGAACGACCTACACCGAACTGAGATACCTACAGCGTGAGCTATGAGAAAGCGCCACGCTTC
CCGAAGGGAGAAAGGCGGACAGGTATCCGGTAAGCGGCAGGGTCGGAACAGGAGAGCGCACGAGGGAGCT
TCCAGGGGGAAACGCCTGGTATCTTTATAGTCCTGTCGGGTTTCGCCACCTCTGACTTGAGCGTCGATTT
TTGTGATGCTCGTCAGGGGGGCGGAGCCTATGGAAAAACGCCAGCAACGCGGCCTTTTTACGGTTCCTGG
CCTTTTGCTGGCCTTTTGCTCACATGTTCTTTCCTGCGTTATCCCCTGATTCTGTGGATAACCGTATTAC
CGCCTTTGAGTGAGCTGATACCGCTCGCCGCAGCCGAACGACCGAGCGCAGCGAGTCAGTGAGCGAGGAA
GCGGAAGAGCGCCCAATACGCAAACCGCCTCTCCCCGCGCGTTGGCCGATTCATTAATGCAGCTGGCACG
ACAGGTTTCCCGACTGGAAAGCGGGCAGTGAGCGCAACGCAATTAATGTGAGTTAGCTCACTCATTAGGC
ACCCCAGGCTTTACACTTTATGCTTCCGGCTCGTATGTTGTGTGGAATTGTGAGCGGATAACAATTTCAC
ACAGGAAACAGCTATGACCATGATTACGCCAAGCGCGCAATTAACCCTCACTAAAGGGAACAAAAGCTGG
AGCTGCAAGCTTAATGTAGTCTTATGCAATACTCTTGTAGTCTTGCAACATGGTAACGATGAGTTAGCAA
CATGCCTTACAAGGAGAGAAAAAGCACCGTGCATGCCGATTGGTGGAAGTAAGGTGGTACGATCGTGCCT
TATTAGGAAGGCAACAGACGGGTCTGACATGGATTGGACGAACCACTGAATTGCCGCATTGCAGAGATAT
TGTATTTAAGTGCCTAGCTCGATACATAAACGGGTCTCTCTGGTTAGACCAGATCTGAGCCTGGGAGCTC
TCTGGCTAACTAGGGAACCCACTGCTTAAGCCTCAATAAAGCTTGCCTTGAGTGCTTCAAGTAGTGTGTG
CCCGTCTGTTGTGTGACTCTGGTAACTAGAGATCCCTCAGACCCTTTTAGTCAGTGTGGAAAATCTCTAG
CAGTGGCGCCCGAACAGGGACTTGAAAGCGAAAGGGAAACCAGAGGAGCTCTCTCGACGCAGGACTCGGC
TTGCTGAAGCGCGCACGGCAAGAGGCGAGGGGCGGCGACTGGTGAGTACGCCAAAAATTTTGACTAGCGG
AGGCTAGAAGGAGAGAGATGGGTGCGAGAGCGTCAGTATTAAGCGGGGGAGAATTAGATCGCGATGGGAA
AAAATTCGGTTAAGGCCAGGGGGAAAGAAAAAATATAAATTAAAACATATAGTATGGGCAAGCAGGGAGC
TAGAACGATTCGCAGTTAATCCTGGCCTGTTAGAAACATCAGAAGGCTGTAGACAAATACTGGGACAGCT
ACAACCATCCCTTCAGACAGGATCAGAAGAACTTAGATCATTATATAATACAGTAGCAACCCTCTATTGT
GTGCATCAAAGGATAGAGATAAAAGACACCAAGGAAGCTTTAGACAAGATAGAGGAAGAGCAAAACAAAA
GTAAGACCACCGCACAGCAAGCGGCCGCTGATCTTCAGACCTGGAGGAGGAGATATGAGGGACAATTGGA
GAAGTGAATTATATAAATATAAAGTAGTAAAAATTGAACCATTAGGAGTAGCACCCACCAAGGCAAAGAG
AAGAGTGGTGCAGAGAGAAAAAAGAGCAGTGGGAATAGGAGCTTTGTTCCTTGGGTTCTTGGGAGCAGCA
GGAAGCACTATGGGCGCAGCGTCAATGACGCTGACGGTACAGGCCAGACAATTATTGTCTGGTATAGTGC
AGCAGCAGAACAATTTGCTGAGGGCTATTGAGGCGCAACAGCATCTGTTGCAACTCACAGTCTGGGGCAT
CAAGCAGCTCCAGGCAAGAATCCTGGCTGTGGAAAGATACCTAAAGGATCAACAGCTCCTGGGGATTTGG
GGTTGCTCTGGAAAACTCATTTGCACCACTGCTGTGCCTTGGAATGCTAGTTGGAGTAATAAATCTCTGG
AACAGATTTGGAATCACACGACCTGGATGGAGTGGGACAGAGAAATTAACAATTACACAAGCTTAATACA
CTCCTTAATTGAAGAATCGCAAAACCAGCAAGAAAAGAATGAACAAGAATTATTGGAATTAGATAAATGG
GCAAGTTTGTGGAATTGGTTTAACATAACAAATTGGCTGTGGTATATAAAATTATTCATAATGATAGTAG
GAGGCTTGGTAGGTTTAAGAATAGTTTTTGCTGTACTTTCTATAGTGAATAGAGTTAGGCAGGGATATTC
ACCATTATCGTTTCAGACCCACCTCCCAACCCCGAGGGGAC
